Addgene plasmid #91716: pXEE401B
Purpose: (Empty Backbone) CRISPR/Cas9-mediated genome editing in Arabidopsis. Contains Cas9 and empty gRNA scaffold, Bar resistance
Depositing lab: Qi-Jun Chen. Depositing organization: China Agricultural University. Publication: Egg cell-specific promoter-controlled CRISPR/Cas9 efficiently generates homozygous mutants for multiple target genes in Arabidopsis in a single generation. Wang ZP, Xing HL, Dong L, Zhang HY, Han CY, Wang XC, Chen QJ. Genome Biol. 2015 Jul 21;16:144. doi: 10.1186/s13059-015-0715-0. PubMed 26193878.
Backbone
  Vector backbone: pCambia
  Vector type: Plant Expression
Growth in bacteria
  Bacterial resistance: Kanamycin, 50 μg/mL
  Growth temperature: 37°C
  Growth strain: NEB Stable
  Copy number: High Copy
Gene/Insert
  Gene/Insert name: None
Terms and licenses: Academic/Nonprofit Terms; Industry Terms: Not Available to Industry
How to cite: pXEE401B was a gift from Qi-Jun Chen (Addgene plasmid # 91716 ; http://n2t.net/addgene:91716 ; RRID:Addgene_91716)
