[The description below was written by a language model from this plasmid's Addgene catalogue record and pLannotate feature annotations shown in this document.]
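Description:
pXEE401B is an empty-backbone, pCambia-derived binary vector for CRISPR/Cas9 genome editing in Arabidopsis, built for plant expression via T-DNA transfer. The backbone outside the T-DNA borders carries a high-copy ColE1/pUC-type origin with the pBR322 bom region for propagation in E. coli. It also carries the pVS1 origin, RepA replication protein and StaA stability protein, which maintain the plasmid in Agrobacterium. A kanamycin resistance gene (aphA-3) provides bacterial selection.

Between the nopaline-type right and left border repeats lie three functional units. Near the right border is the guide RNA module: an S. pyogenes gRNA scaffold preceded by a spectinomycin/streptomycin resistance (aadA) segment with remnants of an integron promoter and a gentamicin gene. This segment most likely acts as a stuffer that is replaced when a target spacer or multi-guide cassette is cloned in, although the record does not describe the cloning scheme. It also does not annotate the promoter driving the gRNA.

Next comes a FLAG-tagged S. pyogenes Cas9 coding sequence ended by the pea rbcS-E9 terminator. The region upstream of Cas9 is unannotated in the feature table. The associated publication concerns egg cell-specific promoter control of Cas9, which suggests such a promoter sits there, but the record does not state this directly.

The third unit is the plant selectable marker: the bar gene, encoding phosphinothricin acetyltransferase, under an enhanced CaMV 35S promoter with a CaMV poly(A) signal. It confers glufosinate (Basta) resistance on transformants.

The vector is used by inserting one or more guide sequences and then transforming Arabidopsis to generate targeted mutants. According to the associated work, these can include homozygous mutants for multiple target genes in a single generation.
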