Features (pLannotate 1.2.2; 21 found; start..end, strand, type, name):
      1..25      -  misc_feature   RB T-DNA repeat: right border repeat from nopaline C58 T-DNA
     91..245     -  CDS            lacZα (fragment): LacZα fragment of β-galactosidase; lacZ fragment
    695..718     +  promoter       Pc promoter (fragment): intI1 (promoter lies within the coding sequence); class 1 integron promoter
    894..950     +  CDS            GmR (fragment): gentamycin acetyltransferase; aacC1; confers resistance to gentamycin
    961..1748    +  CDS            SmR (fragment): aminoglycoside adenylyltransferase (Murphy, 1985); aadA; confers resistance to spectinomycin and streptomycin
   1900..1975    +  misc_RNA       gRNA scaffold: guide RNA scaffold for the Streptococcus pyogenes CRISPR/Cas9 system
   3587..3606    +  CDS            2xFLAG (fragment): two tandem FLAG® epitope tags
   3662..7762    +  CDS            cas9: CAS9_STRP1 - Also known as csn1 From Streptococcus pyogenes serotype M1.
   7820..8452    +  terminator     E9 terminator: terminator and polyadenylation signal from the pea rbcS-E9 gene
   8567..9236    +  promoter       CaMV 35S promoter (enhanced): cauliflower mosaic virus 35S promoter with a duplicated enhancer region
   9496..10044   +  CDS            bar: PAT_STRHY - Experimental evidence at protein level: Swiss-Prot protein existence level 1. Inactivates phosphinothricin (PPT) by transfer of an acetyl group from acetyl CoA. Can also acetylate demethylphosphinothricin but not PTT or glutamate. This enzyme is an effector of phosphinothricin tripeptide (PTT or bialaphos) resistance. From Streptomyces hygroscopicus. Introduced by genetic manipulation and expressed in glufosinate-tolerant maize by Dekalb Genetics.
  10119..10278   +  polyA_signal   CaMV poly(A) signal (fragment): cauliflower mosaic virus polyadenylation signal
  10347..10371   -  misc_feature   LB T-DNA repeat: left border repeat from nopaline C58 T-DNA
  10796..11590   +  CDS            KanR: aminoglycoside phosphotransferase; aphA-3; confers resistance to kanamycin
  11677..12265   +  rep_origin     ori: high-copy-number ColE1/pMB1/pBR322/pUC origin of replication
  12451..12591   -  misc_feature   bom: basis of mobility region from pBR322
  12693..12732   -  CDS            rop (fragment): Rop protein, which maintains plasmids at low copy number; rop
  12935..13129   -  rep_origin     pVS1 oriV: origin of replication for the Pseudomonas plasmid pVS1 (Heeb et al., 2000)
  13195..14268   -  CDS            pVS1 RepA: replication protein from the Pseudomonas plasmid pVS1 (Heeb et al., 2000)
  14697..15326   -  CDS            pVS1 StaA: stability protein from the Pseudomonas plasmid pVS1 (Heeb et al., 2000)
  15886..16287   -  CDS            Y4CG_SINFN (fragment): Protein inferred from homology: Swiss-Prot protein existence level 3. From Sinorhizobium fredii (strain NBRC 101917 / NGR234).
>Addgene plasmid #91716 | pXEE401B | depositor full sequence | sequence record 176319 | pXEE401B sequence 16625 bps
GTTTACCCGCCAATATATCCTGTCAAACACTGATAGTTTAAACTGAAGGCGGGAAACGACAATCTGATCC
AAGCTCAAGCTGCTCTAGCATTCGCCATTCAGGCTGCGCAACTGTTGGGAAGGGCGATCGGTGCGGGCCT
CTTCGCTATTACGCCAGCTGGCGAAAGGGGGATGTGCTGCAAGGCGATTAAGTTGGGTAACGCCAGGGTT
TTCCCAGTCACGACGTTGTAAAACGACGGCCAGTGCCAAGCTTCGACTTGCCTTCCGCACAATACATCAT
TTCTTCTTAGCTTTTTTTCTTCTTCTTCGTTCATACAGTTTTTTTTTGTTTATCAGCTTACATTTTCTTG
AACCGTAGCTTTCGTTTTCTTCTTTTTAACTTTCCATTCGGAGTTTTTGTATCTTGTTTCATAGTTTGTC
CCAGGATTAGAATGATTAGGCATCGAACCTTCAAGAATTTGATTGAATAAAACATCTTCATTCTTAAGAT
ATGAAGATAATCTTCAAAAGGCCCCTGGGAATCTGAAAGAAGAGAAGCAGGCCCATTTATATGGGAAAGA
ACAATAGTATTTCTTATATAGGCCCATTTAAGTTGAAAACAATCTTCAAAAGTCCCACATCGCTTAGATA
AGAAAACGAAGCTGAGTTTATATACAGCTAGAGTCGAAGTAGTGATTGGGAGACCAACCCAGTGGACATA
AGCCTGTTCGGTTCGTAAGCTGTAATGCAAGTAGCGTATGCGCTCACGCAACTGGTCCAGAACCTTGACC
GAACGCAGCGGTGGTAACGGCGCAGTGGCGGTTTTCATGGCTTGTTATGACTGTTTTTTTGGGGTACAGT
CTATGCCTCGGGCATCCAAGCAGCAAGCGCGTTACGCCGTGGGTCGATGTTTGATGTTATGGAGCAGCAA
CGATGTTACGCAGCAGGGCAGTCGCCCTAAAACAAAGTTAAACATCATGGGGGAAGCGGTGATCGCCGAA
GTATCGACTCAACTATCAGAGGTAGTTGGCGTCATCGAGCGCCATCTCGAACCGACGTTGCTGGCCGTAC
ATTTGTACGGCTCCGCAGTGGATGGCGGCCTGAAGCCACACAGTGATATTGATTTGCTGGTTACGGTGAC
CGTAAGGCTTGATGAAACAACGCGGCGAGCTTTGATCAACGACCTTTTGGAAACTTCGGCTTCCCCTGGA
GAGAGCGAGATTCTCCGCGCTGTAGAAGTCACCATTGTTGTGCACGACGACATCATTCCGTGGCGTTATC
CAGCTAAGCGCGAACTGCAATTTGGAGAATGGCAGCGCAATGACATTCTTGCAGGTATCTTCGAGCCAGC
CACGATCGACATTGATCTGGCTATCTTGCTGACAAAAGCAAGAGAACATAGCGTTGCCTTGGTAGGTCCA
GCGGCGGAGGAACTCTTTGATCCGGTTCCTGAACAGGATCTATTTGAGGCGCTAAATGAAACCTTAACGC
TATGGAACTCGCCGCCCGACTGGGCTGGCGATGAGCGAAATGTAGTGCTTACGTTGTCCCGCATTTGGTA
CAGCGCAGTAACCGGCAAAATCGCGCCGAAGGATGTCGCTGCCGACTGGGCAATGGAGCGCCTGCCGGCC
CAGTATCAGCCCGTCATACTTGAAGCTAGACAGGCTTATCTTGGACAAGAAGAAGATCGCTTGGCCTCGC
GCGCAGATCAGTTGGAAGAATTTGTCCACTACGTGAAAGGCGAGATCACCAAGGTAGTCGGCAAATAATG
TCTAGCTAGAAATTCGTTCAAGCCGACGCCGCTTCGCGGCGCGGCTTAACTCAAGCGTTAGATGCACTAA
GCACATAATTGCTCACAGCCAAACTATCAGGTCAAGTCTGCTTTTATTATTTTTAAGCGTGCATAATAAG
CCGGTCTCGGTTTTAGAGCTAGAAATAGCAAGTTAAAATAAGGCTAGTCCGTTATCAACTTGAAAAAGTG
GCACCGAGTCGGTGCTTTTTTTTGCAAAATTTTCCAGATCGATTTCTTCTTCCTCTGTTCTTCGGCGTTC
AATTTCTGGGGTTTTCTCTTCGTTTTCTGTAACTGAAACCTAAAATTTGACCTAAAAAAAATCTCAAATA
ATATGATTCAGTGGTTTTGTACTTTTCAGTTAGTTGAGTTTTGCAGTTCCGATGAGATAAACCAATACCA
TGGTTATACTAGTGAATAAAAGCATTTGCGTTTGGTTTATCATTGCGTTTATACAAGGACAGAGATCCAC
TGAGCTGGAATAGCTTAAAACCATTATCAGAACAAAATAAACCATTTTTTGTTAAGAATCAGAGCATAGT
AAACAACAGAAACAACCTAAGAGAGGTAACTTGTCCAAGAAGATAGCTAATTATATCTATTTTATAAAAG
TTATCATAGTTTGTAAGTCACAAAAGATGCAAATAACAGAGAAACTAGGAGACTTGAGAATATACATTCT
TGTATATTTGTATTCGAGATTGTGAAAATTTGACCATAAGTTTAAATTCTTAAAAAGATATATCTGATCT
AGGTGATGGTTATAGACTGTAATTTTACCACATGTTTAATGATGGATAGTGACACACATGACACATCGAC
AACACTATAGCATCTTATTTAGATTACAACATGAAATTTTTCTGTAATACATGTCTTTGTACATAATTTA
AAAGTAATTCCTAAGAAATATATTTATACAAGGAGTTTAAAGAAAACATAGCATAAAGTTCAATGAGTAG
TAAAAACCATATACAGTATATAGCATAAAGTTCAATGAGTTTATTACAAAAGCATTGGTTCACTTTCTGT
AACACGACGTTAAACCTTCGTCTCCAATAGGAGCGCTACTGATTCAACATGCCAATATATACTAAATACG
TTTCTACAGTCAAATGCTTTAACGTTTCATGATTAAGTGACTATTTACCGTCAATCCTTTCCCATTCCTC
CCACTAATCCAACTTTTTAATTACTCTTAAATCACCACTAAGCTAGTAACGCCTATCATGAATTAGCTCT
ACTAAATCTAGCAACCTTTCAAATTTGCAGTATTGCAGGTGTCTCTGTGTCTTTAAAATAGTTGCCTTAT
GATTTCTTCGGTTTCAAGATGATCAAATAGTTATAGATTTCATGCTCACACATGCTCATTAGATGTGTAC
ATACTTTACTTACCCAAATCTATTTTCTCGCAAAGATTTTGATGGTAAAGCTGATTTGGTTCTATTGAAC
TAAATCAAACGAGTTTCAGACTGAGTGATTCTAATCCGGCCCATTAGCCCCTAAACAGACCCACTAATTA
CGCAGCTTTTAATAGAGTAATTACACCTAGTTTACCCACTAAACCACTAAGCACTAATTATCTCACAATC
TAATGAGCTTCCCTCGTAATTACTTGGGCTTTCACTCTACCATTTATTTGTAACAGTCAAGTCTCTACTG
TCTCTATATAAACTCTCTAAAGTTAACACACAATTCTCATCACAAACAAATCAACCAAAGCAACTTCTAC
TCTTTCTTCTTTCGACCTTATCAATCTGTTGAGAAATCTAGATGGATTACAAGGACCACGACGGGGATTA
CAAGGACCACGACATTGATTACAAGGATGATGATGACAAGATGGCTCCGAAGAAGAAGAGGAAGGTTGGC
ATCCACGGGGTGCCAGCTGCTGACAAGAAGTACTCGATCGGCCTCGATATTGGGACTAACTCTGTTGGCT
GGGCCGTGATCACCGACGAGTACAAGGTGCCCTCAAAGAAGTTCAAGGTCCTGGGCAACACCGATCGGCA
TTCCATCAAGAAGAATCTCATTGGCGCTCTCCTGTTCGACAGCGGCGAGACGGCTGAGGCTACGCGGCTC
AAGCGCACCGCCCGCAGGCGGTACACGCGCAGGAAGAATCGCATCTGCTACCTGCAGGAGATTTTCTCCA
ACGAGATGGCGAAGGTTGACGATTCTTTCTTCCACAGGCTGGAGGAGTCATTCCTCGTGGAGGAGGATAA
GAAGCACGAGCGGCATCCAATCTTCGGCAACATTGTCGACGAGGTTGCCTACCACGAGAAGTACCCTACG
ATCTACCATCTGCGGAAGAAGCTCGTGGACTCCACAGATAAGGCGGACCTCCGCCTGATCTACCTCGCTC
TGGCCCACATGATTAAGTTCAGGGGCCATTTCCTGATCGAGGGGGATCTCAACCCGGACAATAGCGATGT
TGACAAGCTGTTCATCCAGCTCGTGCAGACGTACAACCAGCTCTTCGAGGAGAACCCCATTAATGCGTCA
GGCGTCGACGCGAAGGCTATCCTGTCCGCTAGGCTCTCGAAGTCTCGGCGCCTCGAGAACCTGATCGCCC
AGCTGCCGGGCGAGAAGAAGAACGGCCTGTTCGGGAATCTCATTGCGCTCAGCCTGGGGCTCACGCCCAA
CTTCAAGTCGAATTTCGATCTCGCTGAGGACGCCAAGCTGCAGCTCTCCAAGGACACATACGACGATGAC
CTGGATAACCTCCTGGCCCAGATCGGCGATCAGTACGCGGACCTGTTCCTCGCTGCCAAGAATCTGTCGG
ACGCCATCCTCCTGTCTGATATTCTCAGGGTGAACACCGAGATTACGAAGGCTCCGCTCTCAGCCTCCAT
GATCAAGCGCTACGACGAGCACCATCAGGATCTGACCCTCCTGAAGGCGCTGGTCAGGCAGCAGCTCCCC
GAGAAGTACAAGGAGATCTTCTTCGATCAGTCGAAGAACGGCTACGCTGGGTACATTGACGGCGGGGCCT
CTCAGGAGGAGTTCTACAAGTTCATCAAGCCGATTCTGGAGAAGATGGACGGCACGGAGGAGCTGCTGGT
GAAGCTCAATCGCGAGGACCTCCTGAGGAAGCAGCGGACATTCGATAACGGCAGCATCCCACACCAGATT
CATCTCGGGGAGCTGCACGCTATCCTGAGGAGGCAGGAGGACTTCTACCCTTTCCTCAAGGATAACCGCG
AGAAGATCGAGAAGATTCTGACTTTCAGGATCCCGTACTACGTCGGCCCACTCGCTAGGGGCAACTCCCG
CTTCGCTTGGATGACCCGCAAGTCAGAGGAGACGATCACGCCGTGGAACTTCGAGGAGGTGGTCGACAAG
GGCGCTAGCGCTCAGTCGTTCATCGAGAGGATGACGAATTTCGACAAGAACCTGCCAAATGAGAAGGTGC
TCCCTAAGCACTCGCTCCTGTACGAGTACTTCACAGTCTACAACGAGCTGACTAAGGTGAAGTATGTGAC
CGAGGGCATGAGGAAGCCGGCTTTCCTGTCTGGGGAGCAGAAGAAGGCCATCGTGGACCTCCTGTTCAAG
ACCAACCGGAAGGTCACGGTTAAGCAGCTCAAGGAGGACTACTTCAAGAAGATTGAGTGCTTCGATTCGG
TCGAGATCTCTGGCGTTGAGGACCGCTTCAACGCCTCCCTGGGGACCTACCACGATCTCCTGAAGATCAT
TAAGGATAAGGACTTCCTGGACAACGAGGAGAATGAGGATATCCTCGAGGACATTGTGCTGACACTCACT
CTGTTCGAGGACCGGGAGATGATCGAGGAGCGCCTGAAGACTTACGCCCATCTCTTCGATGACAAGGTCA
TGAAGCAGCTCAAGAGGAGGAGGTACACCGGCTGGGGGAGGCTGAGCAGGAAGCTCATCAACGGCATTCG
GGACAAGCAGTCCGGGAAGACGATCCTCGACTTCCTGAAGAGCGATGGCTTCGCGAACCGCAATTTCATG
CAGCTGATTCACGATGACAGCCTCACATTCAAGGAGGATATCCAGAAGGCTCAGGTGAGCGGCCAGGGGG
ACTCGCTGCACGAGCATATCGCGAACCTCGCTGGCTCGCCAGCTATCAAGAAGGGGATTCTGCAGACCGT
GAAGGTTGTGGACGAGCTGGTGAAGGTCATGGGCAGGCACAAGCCTGAGAACATCGTCATTGAGATGGCC
CGGGAGAATCAGACCACGCAGAAGGGCCAGAAGAACTCACGCGAGAGGATGAAGAGGATCGAGGAGGGCA
TTAAGGAGCTGGGGTCCCAGATCCTCAAGGAGCACCCGGTGGAGAACACGCAGCTGCAGAATGAGAAGCT
CTACCTGTACTACCTCCAGAATGGCCGCGATATGTATGTGGACCAGGAGCTGGATATTAACAGGCTCAGC
GATTACGACGTCGATCATATCGTTCCACAGTCATTCCTGAAGGATGACTCCATTGACAACAAGGTCCTCA
CCAGGTCGGACAAGAACCGGGGCAAGTCTGATAATGTTCCTTCAGAGGAGGTCGTTAAGAAGATGAAGAA
CTACTGGCGCCAGCTCCTGAATGCCAAGCTGATCACGCAGCGGAAGTTCGATAACCTCACAAAGGCTGAG
AGGGGCGGGCTCTCTGAGCTGGACAAGGCGGGCTTCATCAAGAGGCAGCTGGTCGAGACACGGCAGATCA
CTAAGCACGTTGCGCAGATTCTCGACTCACGGATGAACACTAAGTACGATGAGAATGACAAGCTGATCCG
CGAGGTGAAGGTCATCACCCTGAAGTCAAAGCTCGTCTCCGACTTCAGGAAGGATTTCCAGTTCTACAAG
GTTCGGGAGATCAACAATTACCACCATGCCCATGACGCGTACCTGAACGCGGTGGTCGGCACAGCTCTGA
TCAAGAAGTACCCAAAGCTCGAGAGCGAGTTCGTGTACGGGGACTACAAGGTTTACGATGTGAGGAAGAT
GATCGCCAAGTCGGAGCAGGAGATTGGCAAGGCTACCGCCAAGTACTTCTTCTACTCTAACATTATGAAT
TTCTTCAAGACAGAGATCACTCTGGCCAATGGCGAGATCCGGAAGCGCCCCCTCATCGAGACGAACGGCG
AGACGGGGGAGATCGTGTGGGACAAGGGCAGGGATTTCGCGACCGTCAGGAAGGTTCTCTCCATGCCACA
AGTGAATATCGTCAAGAAGACAGAGGTCCAGACTGGCGGGTTCTCTAAGGAGTCAATTCTGCCTAAGCGG
AACAGCGACAAGCTCATCGCCCGCAAGAAGGACTGGGATCCGAAGAAGTACGGCGGGTTCGACAGCCCCA
CTGTGGCCTACTCGGTCCTGGTTGTGGCGAAGGTTGAGAAGGGCAAGTCCAAGAAGCTCAAGAGCGTGAA
GGAGCTGCTGGGGATCACGATTATGGAGCGCTCCAGCTTCGAGAAGAACCCGATCGATTTCCTGGAGGCG
AAGGGCTACAAGGAGGTGAAGAAGGACCTGATCATTAAGCTCCCCAAGTACTCACTCTTCGAGCTGGAGA
ACGGCAGGAAGCGGATGCTGGCTTCCGCTGGCGAGCTGCAGAAGGGGAACGAGCTGGCTCTGCCGTCCAA
GTATGTGAACTTCCTCTACCTGGCCTCCCACTACGAGAAGCTCAAGGGCAGCCCCGAGGACAACGAGCAG
AAGCAGCTGTTCGTCGAGCAGCACAAGCATTACCTCGACGAGATCATTGAGCAGATTTCCGAGTTCTCCA
AGCGCGTGATCCTGGCCGACGCGAATCTGGATAAGGTCCTCTCCGCGTACAACAAGCACCGCGACAAGCC
AATCAGGGAGCAGGCTGAGAATATCATTCATCTCTTCACCCTGACGAACCTCGGCGCCCCTGCTGCTTTC
AAGTACTTCGACACAACTATCGATCGCAAGAGGTACACAAGCACTAAGGAGGTCCTGGACGCGACCCTCA
TCCACCAGTCGATTACCGGCCTCTACGAGACGCGCATCGACCTGTCTCAGCTCGGGGGCGACAAGCGGCC
AGCGGCGACGAAGAAGGCGGGGCAGGCGAAGAAGAAGAAGTGAGCTCAGAGCTTTCGTTCGTATCATCGG
TTTCGACAACGTTCGTCAAGTTCAATGCATCAGTTTCATTGCGCACACACCAGAATCCTACTGAGTTTGA
GTATTATGGCATTGGGAAAACTGTTTTTCTTGTACCATTTGTTGTGCTTGTAATTTACTGTGTTTTTTAT
TCGGTTTTCGCTATCGAACTGTGAAATGGAAATGGATGGAGAAGAGTTAATGAATGATATGGTCCTTTTG
TTCATTCTCAAATTAATATTATTTGTTTTTTCTCTTATTTGTTGTGTGTTGAATTTGAAATTATAAGAGA
TATGCAAACATTTTGTTTTGAGTAAAAATGTGTCAAATCGTGGCCTCTAATGACCGAAGTTAATATGAGG
AGTAAAACACTTGTAGTTGTACCATTATGCTTATTCACTAGGCAACAAATATATTTTCAGACCTAGAAAA
GCTGCAAATGTTACTGAATACAAGTATGTCCTCTTGTGTTTTAGACATTTATGAACTTTCCTTTATGTAA
TTTTCCAGAATCCTTGTCAGATTCTAATCATTGCTTTATAATTATAGTTATACTCATGGATTTGTAGTTG
AGTATGAAAATATTTTTTAATGCATTTTATGACTTGCCAATTGATTGACAACGAATTCGAGGCGGTTTGC
GTATTGGCTAGAGCAGCTTGCCAACATGGTGGAGCACGACACTCTCGTCTACTCCAAGAATATCAAAGAT
ACAGTCTCAGAAGACCAAAGGGCTATTGAGACTTTTCAACAAAGGGTAATATCGGGAAACCTCCTCGGAT
TCCATTGCCCAGCTATCTGTCACTTCATCAAAAGGACAGTAGAAAAGGAAGGTGGCACCTACAAATGCCA
TCATTGCGATAAAGGAAAGGCTATCGTTCAAGATGCCTCTGCCGACAGTGGTCCCAAAGATGGACCCCCA
CCCACGAGGAGCATCGTGGAAAAAGAAGACGTTCCAACCACGTCTTCAAAGCAAGTGGATTGATGTGAAC
ATGGTGGAGCACGACACTCTCGTCTACTCCAAGAATATCAAAGATACAGTCTCAGAAGACCAAAGGGCTA
TTGAGACTTTTCAACAAAGGGTAATATCGGGAAACCTCCTCGGATTCCATTGCCCAGCTATCTGTCACTT
CATCAAAAGGACAGTAGAAAAGGAAGGTGGCACCTACAAATGCCATCATTGCGATAAAGGAAAGGCTATC
GTTCAAGATGCCTCTGCCGACAGTGGTCCCAAAGATGGACCCCCACCCACGAGGAGCATCGTGGAAAAAG
AAGACGTTCCAACCACGTCTTCAAAGCAAGTGGATTGATGTGATATCTCCACTGACGTAAGGGATGACGC
ACAATCCCACTATCCTTCGCAAGACCCTTCCTCTATATAAGGAAGTTCATTTCATTTGGAGAGGACCTCG
ACACCATCTTCCACACACTCAAGCCACACTATTGGAGAACACACAGGGACAACACACCATAAGATCCAAG
GGAGGCCACCGCCGCCGCGCCGGTAACCACCCCGCCCCTCTCCTCTTTCTTTCTCCGTTTGATCTTTCTT
TCTTCTTTTTGTGGGTAGAATTTGAATCCCTCAGCATTGTTCATCGGTAGTTTTTCTTTTCATGATTTGT
GACAAATGCAGCCTCGTGCGGAGCTTTTTTGTAGGTAGAAGCTAGATGAGCCCCGAGAGGAGGCCAGCGG
ACATTAGGAGGGCGACTGAGGCGGATATGCCAGCCGTCTGCACCATCGTCAATCACTACATCGAAACCTC
CACGGTGAACTTCAGGACAGAGCCGCAGGAGCCCCAGGAGTGGACTGACGATCTCGTCCGCCTGAGGGAG
CGCTACCCGTGGCTCGTCGCTGAGGTTGACGGCGAGGTGGCTGGGATCGCTTACGCTGGCCCCTGGAAGG
CGCGCAATGCTTACGATTGGACCGCCGAGAGCACGGTTTACGTGTCGCCAAGGCACCAGAGGACCGGCCT
CGGGTCAACACTGTACACTCATCTCCTGAAGTCCCTGGAGGCTCAGGGCTTCAAGAGCGTGGTCGCCGTT
ATTGGCCTGCCAAACGACCCTTCTGTGCGGATGCACGAGGCCCTCGGCTACGCTCCACGCGGGATGCTGA
GGGCTGCTGGCTTCAAGCACGGGAATTGGCATGACGTGGGCTTCTGGCAGCTCGATTTCTCGCTGCCGGT
CCCGCCGAGGCCGGTGCTCCCCGTCACGGAGATCTAGCTCGATCGAGCGGCCATGCTAGAGTCCGCAAAA
ATCACCAGTCTCTCTCTACAAATCTATCTCTCTCTATTTTTCTCCAGAATAATGTGTGAGTAGTTCCCAG
ATAAGGGAATTAGGGTTCTTATAGGGTTTCGCTCATGTGTTGAGCATATAAGAAACCCTTAGTATGTATT
TGTATTTGTAAAATACTTCTATCAATAAAATTTCTAATTCCTAAAACCAAAATCCAGTGACCTACTAGTA
ATTCAGTACATTAAAAACGTCCGCAATGTGTTATTAAGTTGTCTAAGCGTCAATTTGTTTACACCACAAT
ATATCCTGCCACCAGCCAGCCAACAGCTCCCCGACCGGCAGCTCGGCACAAAATCACCACTCGATACAGG
CAGCCCATCAGTCCGGGACGGCGTCAGCGGGAGAGCCGTTGTAAGGCGGCAGACTTTGCTCATGTTACCG
ATGCTATTCGGAAGAACGGCAACTAAGCTGCCGGGTTTGAAACACGGATGATCTCGCGGAGGGTAGCATG
TTGATTGTAACGATGACAGAGCGTTGCTGCCTGTGATCACCGCGGTTTCAAAATCGGCTCCGTCGATACT
ATGTTATACGCCAACTTTGAAAACAACTTTGAAAAAGCTGTTTTCTGGTATTTAAGGTTTTAGAATGCAA
GGAACAGTGAATTGGAGTTCGTCTTGTTATAATTAGCTTCTTGGGGTATCTTTAAATACTGTAGAAAAGA
GGAAGGAAATAATAAATGGCTAAAATGAGAATATCACCGGAATTGAAAAAACTGATCGAAAAATACCGCT
GCGTAAAAGATACGGAAGGAATGTCTCCTGCTAAGGTATATAAGCTGGTGGGAGAAAATGAAAACCTATA
TTTAAAAATGACGGACAGCCGGTATAAAGGGACCACCTATGATGTGGAACGGGAAAAGGACATGATGCTA
TGGCTGGAAGGAAAGCTGCCTGTTCCAAAGGTCCTGCACTTTGAACGGCATGATGGCTGGAGCAATCTGC
TCATGAGTGAGGCCGATGGCGTCCTTTGCTCGGAAGAGTATGAAGATGAACAAAGCCCTGAAAAGATTAT
CGAGCTGTATGCGGAGTGCATCAGGCTCTTTCACTCCATCGACATATCGGATTGTCCCTATACGAATAGC
TTAGACAGCCGCTTAGCCGAATTGGATTACTTACTGAATAACGATCTGGCCGATGTGGATTGCGAAAACT
GGGAAGAAGACACTCCATTTAAAGATCCGCGCGAGCTGTATGATTTTTTAAAGACGGAAAAGCCCGAAGA
GGAACTTGTCTTTTCCCACGGCGACCTGGGAGACAGCAACATCTTTGTGAAAGATGGCAAAGTAAGTGGC
TTTATTGATCTTGGGAGAAGCGGCAGGGCGGACAAGTGGTATGACATTGCCTTCTGCGTCCGGTCGATCA
GGGAGGATATCGGGGAAGAACAGTATGTCGAGCTATTTTTTGACTTACTGGGGATCAAGCCTGATTGGGA
GAAAATAAAATATTATATTTTACTGGATGAATTGTTTTAGTACCTAGAATGCATGACCAAAATCCCTTAA
CGTGAGTTTTCGTTCCACTGAGCGTCAGACCCCGTAGAAAAGATCAAAGGATCTTCTTGAGATCCTTTTT
TTCTGCGCGTAATCTGCTGCTTGCAAACAAAAAAACCACCGCTACCAGCGGTGGTTTGTTTGCCGGATCA
AGAGCTACCAACTCTTTTTCCGAAGGTAACTGGCTTCAGCAGAGCGCAGATACCAAATACTGTCCTTCTA
GTGTAGCCGTAGTTAGGCCACCACTTCAAGAACTCTGTAGCACCGCCTACATACCTCGCTCTGCTAATCC
TGTTACCAGTGGCTGCTGCCAGTGGCGATAAGTCGTGTCTTACCGGGTTGGACTCAAGACGATAGTTACC
GGATAAGGCGCAGCGGTCGGGCTGAACGGGGGGTTCGTGCACACAGCCCAGCTTGGAGCGAACGACCTAC
ACCGAACTGAGATACCTACAGCGTGAGCTATGAGAAAGCGCCACGCTTCCCGAAGGGAGAAAGGCGGACA
GGTATCCGGTAAGCGGCAGGGTCGGAACAGGAGAGCGCACGAGGGAGCTTCCAGGGGGAAACGCCTGGTA
TCTTTATAGTCCTGTCGGGTTTCGCCACCTCTGACTTGAGCGTCGATTTTTGTGATGCTCGTCAGGGGGG
CGGAGCCTATGGAAAAACGCCAGCAACGCGGCCTTTTTACGGTTCCTGGCCTTTTGCTGGCCTTTTGCTC
ACATGTTCTTTCCTGCGTTATCCCCTGATTCTGTGGATAACCGTATTACCGCCTTTGAGTGAGCTGATAC
CGCTCGCCGCAGCCGAACGACCGAGCGCAGCGAGTCAGTGAGCGAGGAAGCGGAAGAGCGCCTGATGCGG
TATTTTCTCCTTACGCATCTGTGCGGTATTTCACACCGCATATGGTGCACTCTCAGTACAATCTGCTCTG
ATGCCGCATAGTTAAGCCAGTATACACTCCGCTATCGCTACGTGACTGGGTCATGGCTGCGCCCCGACAC
CCGCCAACACCCGCTGACGCGCCCTGACGGGCTTGTCTGCTCCCGGCATCCGCTTACAGACAAGCTGTGA
CCGTCTCCGGGAGCTGCATGTGTCAGAGGTTTTCACCGTCATCACCGAAACGCGCGAGGCAGGGTGCCTT
GATGTGGGCGCCGGCGGTCGAGTGGCGACGGCGCGGCTTGTCCGCGCCCTGGTAGATTGCCTGGCCGTAG
GCCAGCCATTTTTGAGCGGCCAGCGGCCGCGATAGGCCGACGCGAAGCGGCGGGGCGTAGGGAGCGCAGC
GACCGAAGGGTAGGCGCTTTTTGCAGCTCTTCGGCTGTGCGCTGGCCAGACAGTTATGCACAGGCCAGGC
GGGTTTTAAGAGTTTTAATAAGTTTTAAAGAGTTTTAGGCGGAAAAATCGCCTTTTTTCTCTTTTATATC
AGTCACTTACATGTGTGACCGGTTCCCAATGTACGGCTTTGGGTTCCCAATGTACGGGTTCCGGTTCCCA
ATGTACGGCTTTGGGTTCCCAATGTACGTGCTATCCACAGGAAACAGACCTTTTCGACCTTTTTCCCCTG
CTAGGGCAATTTGCCCTAGCATCTGCTCCGTACATTAGGAACCGGCGGATGCTTCGCCCTCGATCAGGTT
GCGGTAGCGCATGACTAGGATCGGGCCAGCCTGCCCCGCCTCCTCCTTCAAATCGTACTCCGGCAGGTCA
TTTGACCCGATCAGCTTGCGCACGGTGAAACAGAACTTCTTGAACTCTCCGGCGCTGCCACTGCGTTCGT
AGATCGTCTTGAACAACCATCTGGCTTCTGCCTTGCCTGCGGCGCGGCGTGCCAGGCGGTAGAGAAAACG
GCCGATGCCGGGATCGATCAAAAAGTAATCGGGGTGAACCGTCAGCACGTCCGGGTTCTTGCCTTCTGTG
ATCTCGCGGTACATCCAATCAGCTAGCTCGATCTCGATGTACTCCGGCCGCCCGGTTTCGCTCTTTACGA
TCTTGTAGCGGCTAATCAAGGCTTCACCCTCGGATACCGTCACCAGGCGGCCGTTCTTGGCCTTCTTCGT
ACGCTGCATGGCAACGTGCGTGGTGTTTAACCGAATGCAGGTTTCTACCAGGTCGTCTTTCTGCTTTCCG
CCATCGGCTCGCCGGCAGAACTTGAGTACGTCCGCAACGTGTGGACGGAACACGCGGCCGGGCTTGTCTC
CCTTCCCTTCCCGGTATCGGTTCATGGATTCGGTTAGATGGGAAACCGCCATCAGTACCAGGTCGTAATC
CCACACACTGGCCATGCCGGCCGGCCCTGCGGAAACCTCTACGTGCCCGTCTGGAAGCTCGTAGCGGATC
ACCTCGCCAGCTCGTCGGTCACGCTTCGACAGACGGAAAACGGCCACGTCCATGATGCTGCGACTATCGC
GGGTGCCCACGTCATAGAGCATCGGAACGAAAAAATCTGGTTGCTCGTCGCCCTTGGGCGGCTTCCTAAT
CGACGGCGCACCGGCTGCCGGCGGTTGCCGGGATTCTTTGCGGATTCGATCAGCGGCCGCTTGCCACGAT
TCACCGGGGCGTGCTTCTGCCTCGATGCGTTGCCGCTGGGCGGCCTGCGCGGCCTTCAACTTCTCCACCA
GGTCATCACCCAGCGCCGCGCCGATTTGTACCGGGCCGGATGGTTTGCGACCGCTCACGCCGATTCCTCG
GGCTTGGGGGTTCCAGTGCCATTGCAGGGCCGGCAGACAACCCAGCCGCTTACGCCTGGCCAACCGCCCG
TTCCTCCACACATGGGGCATTCCACGGCGTCGGTGCCTGGTTGTTCTTGATTTTCCATGCCGCCTCCTTT
AGCCGCTAAAATTCATCTACTCATTTATTCATTTGCTCATTTACTCTGGTAGCTGCGCGATGTATTCAGA
TAGCAGCTCGGTAATGGTCTTGCCTTGGCGTACCGCGTACATCTTCAGCTTGGTGTGATCCTCCGCCGGC
AACTGAAAGTTGACCCGCTTCATGGCTGGCGTGTCTGCCAGGCTGGCCAACGTTGCAGCCTTGCTGCTGC
GTGCGCTCGGACGGCCGGCACTTAGCGTGTTTGTGCTTTTGCTCATTTTCTCTTTACCTCATTAACTCAA
ATGAGTTTTGATTTAATTTCAGCGGCCAGCGCCTGGACCTCGCGGGCAGCGTCGCCCTCGGGTTCTGATT
CAAGAACGGTTGTGCCGGCGGCGGCAGTGCCTGGGTAGCTCACGCGCTGCGTGATACGGGACTCAAGAAT
GGGCAGCTCGTACCCGGCCAGCGCCTCGGCAACCTCACCGCCGATGCGCGTGCCTTTGATCGCCCGCGAC
ACGACAAAGGCCGCTTGTAGCCTTCCATCCGTGACCTCAATGCGCTGCTTAACCAGCTCCACCAGGTCGG
CGGTGGCCCATATGTCGTAAGGGCTTGGCTGCACCGGAATCAGCACGAAGTCGGCTGCCTTGATCGCGGA
CACAGCCAAGTCCGCCGCCTGGGGCGCTCCGTCGATCACTACGAAGTCGCGCCGGCCGATGGCCTTCACG
TCGCGGTCAATCGTCGGGCGGTCGATGCCGACAACGGTTAGCGGTTGATCTTCCCGCACGGCCGCCCAAT
CGCGGGCACTGCCCTGGGGATCGGAATCGACTAACAGAACATCGGCCCCGGCGAGTTGCAGGGCGCGGGC
TAGATGGGTTGCGATGGTCGTCTTGCCTGACCCGCCTTTCTGGTTAAGTACAGCGATAACCTTCATGCGT
TCCCCTTGCGTATTTGTTTATTTACTCATCGCATCATATACGCAGCGACCGCATGACGCAAGCTGTTTTA
CTCAAATACACATCACCTTTTTAGACGGCGGCGCTCGGTTTCTTCAGCGGCCAAGCTGGCCGGCCAGGCC
GCCAGCTTGGCATCAGACAAACCGGCCAGGATTTCATGCAGCCGCACGGTTGAGACGTGCGCGGGCGGCT
CGAACACGTACCCGGCCGCGATCATCTCCGCCTCGATCTCTTCGGTAATGAAAAACGGTTCGTCCTGGCC
GTCCTGGTGCGGTTTCATGCTTGTTCCTCTTGGCGTTCATTCTCGGCGGCCGCCAGGGCGTCGGCCTCGG
TCAATGCGTCCTCACGGAAGGCACCGCGCCGCCTGGCCTCGGTGGGCGTCACTTCCTCGCTGCGCTCAAG
TGCGCGGTACAGGGTCGAGCGATGCACGCCAAGCAGTGCAGCCGCCTCTTTCACGGTGCGGCCTTCCTGG
TCGATCAGCTCGCGGGCGTGCGCGATCTGTGCCGGGGTGAGGGTAGGGCGGGGGCCAAACTTCACGCCTC
GGGCCTTGGCGGCCTCGCGCCCGCTCCGGGTGCGGTCGATGATTAGGGAACGCTCGAACTCGGCAATGCC
GGCGAACACGGTCAACACCATGCGGCCGGCCGGCGTGGTGGTGTCGGCCCACGGCTCTGCCAGGCTACGC
AGGCCCGCGCCGGCCTCCTGGATGCGCTCGGCAATGTCCAGTAGGTCGCGGGTGCTGCGGGCCAGGCGGT
CTAGCCTGGTCACTGTCACAACGTCGCCAGGGCGTAGGTGGTCAAGCATCCTGGCCAGCTCCGGGCGGTC
GCGCCTGGTGCCGGTGATCTTCTCGGAAAACAGCTTGGTGCAGCCGGCCGCGTGCAGTTCGGCCCGTTGG
TTGGTCAAGTCCTGGTCGTCGGTGCTGACGCGGGCATAGCCCAGCAGGCCAGCGGCGGCGCTCTTGTTCA
TGGCGTAATGTCTCCGGTTCTAGTCGCAAGTATTCTACTTTATGCGACTAAAACACGCGACAAGAAAACG
CCAGGAAAAGGGCAGGGCGGCAGCCTGTCGCGTAACTTAGGACTTGTGCGACATGTCGTTTTCAGAAGAC
GGCTGCACTGAACGTCAGAAGCCGACTGCACTATAGCAGCGGAGGGGTTGGATCAAAGTACTTTGATCCC
GAGGGGAACCCTGTGGTTGGCATGCACATACAAATGGACGAACGGATAAACCTTTTCACGCCCTTTTAAA
TATCCGTTATTCTAATAAACGCTCTTTTCTCTTAG
