>Addgene plasmid #91716 | pXEE401B | addgene partial sequence | sequence record 183400 | Addgene Partial NGS Result
GTTTACCCGCCAATATATCCTGTCAAACACTGATAGTTTAAACTGAAGGCGGGAAACGACAATCTGATCC
AAGCTCAAGCTGCTCTAGCATTCGCCATTCAGGCTGCGCAACTGTTGGGAAGGGCGATCGGTGCGGGCCT
CTTCGCTATTACGCCAGCTGGCGAAAGGGGGATGTGCTGCAAGGCGATTAAGTTGGGTAACGCCAGGGTT
TTCCCAGTCACGACGTTGTAAAACGACGGCCAGTGCCAAGCTTCGACTTGCCTTCCGCACAATACATCAT
TTCTTCTTAGCTTTTTTTCTTCTTCTTCGTTCATACAGTTTTTTTTTGTTTATCAGCTTACATTTTCTTG
AACCGTAGCTTTCGTTTTCTTCTTTTTAACTTTCCATTCGGAGTTTTTGTATCTTGTTTCATAGTTTGTC
CCAGGATTAGAATGATTAGGCATCGAACCTTCAAGAATTTGATTGAATAAAACATCTTCATTCTTAAGAT
ATGAAGATAATCTTCAAAAGGCCCCTGGGAATCTGAAAGAAGAGAAGCAGGCCCATTTATATGGGAAAGA
ACAATAGTATTTCTTATATAGGCCCATTTAAGTTGAAAACAATCTTCAAAAGTCCCACATCGCTTAGATA
AGAAAACGAAGCTGAGTTTATATACAGCTAGAGTCGAAGTAGTGATTGGGAGACCAACCCAGTGGACATA
AGCCTGTTCGGTTCGTAAGCTGTAATGCAAGTAGCGTATGCGCTCACGCAACTGGTCCAGAACCTTGACC
GAACGCAGCGGTGGTAACGGCGCAGTGGCGGTTTTCATGGCTTGTTATGACTGTTTTTTTGGGGTACAGT
CTATGCCTCGGGCATCCAAGCAGCAAGCGCGTTACGCCGTGGGTCGATGTTTGATGTTATGGAGCAGCAA
CGATGTTACGCAGCAGGGCAGTCGCCCTAAAACAAAGTTAAACATCATGGGGGAAGCGGTGATCGCCGAA
GTATCGACTCAACTATCAGAGGTAGTTGGCGTCATCGAGCGCCATCTCGAACCGACGTTGCTGGCCGTAC
ATTTGTACGGCTCCGCAGTGGATGGCGGCCTGAAGCCACACAGTGATATTGATTTGCTGGTTACGGTGAC
CGTAAGGCTTGATGAAACAACGCGGCGAGCTTTGATCAACGACCTTTTGGAAACTTCGGCTTCCCCTGGA
GAGAGCGAGATTCTCCGCGCTGTAGAAGTCACCATTGTTGTGCACGACGACATCATTCCGTGGCGTTATC
CAGCTAAGCGCGAACTGCAATTTGGAGAATGGCAGCGCAATGACATTCTTGCAGGTATCTTCGAGCCAGC
CACGATCGACATTGATCTGGCTATCTTGCTGACAAAAGCAAGAGAACATAGCGTTGCCTTGGTAGGTCCA
GCGGCGGAGGAACTCTTTGATCCGGTTCCTGAACAGGATCTATTTGAGGCGCTAAATGAAACCTTAACGC
TATGGAACTCGCCGCCCGACTGGGCTGGCGATGAGCGAAATGTAGTGCTTACGTTGTCCCGCATTTGGTA
CAGCGCAGTAACCGGCAAAATCGCGCCGAAGGATGTCGCTGCCGACTGGGCAATGGAGCGCCTGCCGGCC
CAGTATCAGCCCGTCATACTTGAAGCTAGACAGGCTTATCTTGGACAAGAAGAAGATCGCTTGGCCTCGC
GCGCAGATCAGTTGGAAGAATTTGTCCACTACGTGAAAGGCGAGATCACCAAGGTAGTCGGCAAATAATG
TCTAGCTAGAAATTCGTTCAAGCCGACGCCGCTTCGCGGCGCGGCTTAACTCAAGCGTTAGATGCACTAA
GCACATAATTGCTCACAGCCAAACTATCAGGTCAAGTCTGCTTTTATTATTTTTAAGCGTGCATAATAAG
CCGGTCTCGGTTTTAGAGCTAGAAATAGCAAGTTAAAATAAGGCTAGTCCGTTATCAACTTGAAAAAGTG
GCACCGAGTCGGTGCTTTTTTTTGCAAAATTTTCCAGATCGATTTCTTCTTCCTCTGTTCTTCGGCGTTC
AATTTCTGGGGTTTTCTCTTCGTTTTCTGTAACTGAAACCTAAAATTTGACCTAAAAAAAATCTCAAATA
ATATGATTCAGTGGTTTTGTACTTTTCAGTTAGTTGAGTTTTGCAGTTCCGATGAGATAAACCAATACCA
TGGTTATACTAGTGAATAAAAGCATTTGCGTTTGGTTTATCATTGCGTTTATACAAGGACAGAGATCCAC
TGAGCTGGAATAGCTTAAAACCATTATCAGAACAAAATAAACCATTTTTTGTTAAGAATCAGAGCATAGT
AAACAACAGAAACAACCTAAGAGAGGTAACTTGTCCAAGAAGATAGCTAATTATATCTATTTTATAAAAG
TTATCATAGTTTGTAAGTCACAAAAGATGCAAATAACAGAGAAACTAGGAGACTTGAGAATATACATTCT
TGTATATTTGTATTCGAGATTGTGAAAATTTGACCATAAGTTTAAATTCTTAAAAAGATATATCTGATCT
AGGTGATGGTTATAGACTGTAATTTTACCACATGTTTAATGATGGATAGTGACACACATGACACATCGAC
AACACTATAGCATCTTATTTAGATTACAACATGAAATTTTTCTGTAATACATGTCTTTGTACATAATTTA
AAAGTAATTCCTAAGAAATATATTTATACAAGGAGTTTAAAGAAAACATAGCATAAAGTTCAATGAGTAG
TAAAAACCATATACAGTATATAGCATAAAGTTCAATGAGTTTATTACAAAAGCATTGGTTCACTTTCTGT
AACACGACGTTAAACCTTCGTCTCCAATAGGAGCGCTACTGATTCAACATGCCAATATATACTAAATACG
TTTCTACAGTCAAATGCTTTAACGTTTCATGATTAAGTGACTATTTACCGTCAATCCTTTCCCATTCCTC
CCACTAATCCAACTTTTTAATTACTCTTAAATCACCACTAAGCTAGTAACGCCTATCATGAATTAGCTCT
ACTAAATCTAGCAACCTTTCAAATTTGCAGTATTGCAGGTGTCTCTGTGTCTTTAAAATAGTTGCCTTAT
GATTTCTTCGGTTTCAAGATGATCAAATAGTTATAGATTTCATGCTCACACATGCTCATTAGATGTGTAC
ATACTTTACTTACCCAAATCTATTTTCTCGCAAAGATTTTGATGGTAAAGCTGATTTGGTTCTATTGAAC
TAAATCAAACGAGTTTCAGACTGAGTGATTCTAATCCGGCCCATTAGCCCCTAAACAGACCCACTAATTA
CGCAGCTTTTAATAGAGTAATTACACCTAGTTTACCCACTAAACCACTAAGCACTAATTATCTCACAATC
TAATGAGCTTCCCTCGTAATTACTTGGGCTTTCACTCTACCATTTATTTGTAACAGTCAAGTCTCTACTG
TCTCTATATAAACTCTCTAAAGTTAACACACAATTCTCATCACAAACAAATCAACCAAAGCAACTTCTAC
TCTTTCTTCTTTCGACCTTATCAATCTGTTGAGAAATCTAGATGGATTACAAGGACCACGACGGGGATTA
CAAGGACCACGACATTGATTACAAGGATGATGATGACAAGATGGCTCCGAAGAAGAAGAGGAAGGTTGGC
ATCCACGGGGTGCCAGCTGCTGACAAGAAGTACTCGATCGGCCTCGATATTGGGACTAACTCTGTTGGCT
GGGCCGTGATCACCGACGAGTACAAGGTGCCCTCAAAGAAGTTCAAGGTCCTGGGCAACACCGATCGGCA
TTCCATCAAGAAGAATCTCATTGGCGCTCTCCTGTTCGACAGCGGCGAGACGGCTGAGGCTACGCGGCTC
AAGCGCACCGCCCGCAGGCGGTACACGCGCAGGAAGAATCGCATCTGCTACCTGCAGGAGATTTTCTCCA
ACGAGATGGCGAAGGTTGACGATTCTTTCTTCCACAGGCTGGAGGAGTCATTCCTCGTGGAGGAGGATAA
GAAGCACGAGCGGCATCCAATCTTCGGCAACATTGTCGACGAGGTTGCCTACCACGAGAAGTACCCTACG
ATCTACCATCTGCGGAAGAAGCTCGTGGACTCCACAGATAAGGCGGACCTCCGCCTGATCTACCTCGCTC
TGGCCCACATGATTAAGTTCAGGGGCCATTTCCTGATCGAGGGGGATCTCAACCCGGACAATAGCGATGT
TGACAAGCTGTTCATCCAGCTCGTGCAGACGTACAACCAGCTCTTCGAGGAGAACCCCATTAATGCGTCA
GGCGTCGACGCGAAGGCTATCCTGTCCGCTAGGCTCTCGAAGTCTCGGCGCCTCGAGAACCTGATCGCCC
AGCTGCCGGGCGAGAAGAAGAACGGCCTGTTCGGGAATCTCATTGCGCTCAGCCTGGGGCTCACGCCCAA
CTTCAAGTCGAATTTCGATCTCGCTGAGGACGCCAAGCTGCAGCTCTCCAAGGACACATACGACGATGAC
CTGGATAACCTCCTGGCCCAGATCGGCGATCAGTACGCGGACCTGTTCCTCGCTGCCAAGAATCTGTCGG
ACGCCATCCTCCTGTCTGATATTCTCAGGGTGAACACCGAGATTACGAAGGCTCCGCTCTCAGCCTCCAT
GATCAAGCGCTACGACGAGCACCATCAGGATCTGACCCTCCTGAAGGCGCTGGTCAGGCAGCAGCTCCCC
GAGAAGTACAAGGAGATCTTCTTCGATCAGTCGAAGAACGGCTACGCTGGGTACATTGACGGCGGGGCCT
CTCAGGAGGAGTTCTACAAGTTCATCAAGCCGATTCTGGAGAAGATGGACGGCACGGAGGAGCTGCTGGT
GAAGCTCAATCGCGAGGACCTCCTGAGGAAGCAGCGGACATTCGATAACGGCAGCATCCCACACCAGATT
CATCTCGGGGAGCTGCACGCTATCCTGAGGAGGCAGGAGGACTTCTACCCTTTCCTCAAGGATAACCGCG
AGAAGATCGAGAAGATTCTGACTTTCAGGATCCCGTACTACGTCGGCCCACTCGCTAGGGGCAACTCCCG
CTTCGCTTGGATGACCCGCAAGTCAGAGGAGACGATCACGCCGTGGAACTTCGAGGAGGTGGTCGACAAG
GGCGCTAGCGCTCAGTCGTTCATCGAGAGGATGACGAATTTCGACAAGAACCTGCCAAATGAGAAGGTGC
TCCCTAAGCACTCGCTCCTGTACGAGTACTTCACAGTCTACAACGAGCTGACTAAGGTGAAGTATGTGAC
CGAGGGCATGAGGAAGCCGGCTTTCCTGTCTGGGGAGCAGAAGAAGGCCATCGTGGACCTCCTGTTCAAG
ACCAACCGGAAGGTCACGGTTAAGCAGCTCAAGGAGGACTACTTCAAGAAGATTGAGTGCTTCGATTCGG
TCGAGATCTCTGGCGTTGAGGACCGCTTCAACGCCTCCCTGGGGACCTACCACGATCTCCTGAAGATCAT
TAAGGATAAGGACTTCCTGGACAACGAGGAGAATGAGGATATCCTCGAGGACATTGTGCTGACACTCACT
CTGTTCGAGGACCGGGAGATGATCGAGGAGCGCCTGAAGACTTACGCCCATCTCTTCGATGACAAGGTCA
TGAAGCAGCTCAAGAGGAGGAGGTACACCGGCTGGGGGAGGCTGAGCAGGAAGCTCATCAACGGCATTCG
GGACAAGCAGTCCGGGAAGACGATCCTCGACTTCCTGAAGAGCGATGGCTTCGCGAACCGCAATTTCATG
CAGCTGATTCACGATGACAGCCTCACATTCAAGGAGGATATCCAGAAGGCTCAGGTGAGCGGCCAGGGGG
ACTCGCTGCACGAGCATATCGCGAACCTCGCTGGCTCGCCAGCTATCAAGAAGGGGATTCTGCAGACCGT
GAAGGTTGTGGACGAGCTGGTGAAGGTCATGGGCAGGCACAAGCCTGAGAACATCGTCATTGAGATGGCC
CGGGAGAATCAGACCACGCAGAAGGGCCAGAAGAACTCACGCGAGAGGATGAAGAGGATCGAGGAGGGCA
TTAAGGAGCTGGGGTCCCAGATCCTCAAGGAGCACCCGGTGGAGAACACGCAGCTGCAGAATGAGAAGCT
CTACCTGTACTACCTCCAGAATGGCCGCGATATGTATGTGGACCAGGAGCTGGATATTAACAGGCTCAGC
GATTACGACGTCGATCATATCGTTCCACAGTCATTCCTGAAGGATGACTCCATTGACAACAAGGTCCTCA
CCAGGTCGGACAAGAACCGGGGCAAGTCTGATAATGTTCCTTCAGAGGAGGTCGTTAAGAAGATGAAGAA
CTACTGGCGCCAGCTCCTGAATGCCAAGCTGATCACGCAGCGGAAGTTCGATAACCTCACAAAGGCTGAG
AGGGGCGGGCTCTCTGAGCTGGACAAGGCGGGCTTCATCAAGAGGCAGCTGGTCGAGACACGGCAGATCA
CTAAGCACGTTGCGCAGATTCTCGACTCACGGATGAACACTAAGTACGATGAGAATGACAAGCTGATCCG
CGAGGTGAAGGTCATCACCCTGAAGTCAAAGCTCGTCTCCGACTTCAGGAAGGATTTCCAGTTCTACAAG
GTTCGGGAGATCAACAATTACCACCATGCCCATGACGCGTACCTGAACGCGGTGGTCGGCACAGCTCTGA
TCAAGAAGTACCCAAAGCTCGAGAGCGAGTTCGTGTACGGGGACTACAAGGTTTACGATGTGAGGAAGAT
GATCGCCAAGTCGGAGCAGGAGATTGGCAAGGCTACCGCCAAGTACTTCTTCTACTCTAACATTATGAAT
TTCTTCAAGACAGAGATCACTCTGGCCAATGGCGAGATCCGGAAGCGCCCCCTCATCGAGACGAACGGCG
AGACGGGGGAGATCGTGTGGGACAAGGGCAGGGATTTCGCGACCGTCAGGAAGGTTCTCTCCATGCCACA
AGTGAATATCGTCAAGAAGACAGAGGTCCAGACTGGCGGGTTCTCTAAGGAGTCAATTCTGCCTAAGCGG
AACAGCGACAAGCTCATCGCCCGCAAGAAGGACTGGGATCCGAAGAAGTACGGCGGGTTCGACAGCCCCA
CTGTGGCCTACTCGGTCCTGGTTGTGGCGAAGGTTGAGAAGGGCAAGTCCAAGAAGCTCAAGAGCGTGAA
GGAGCTGCTGGGGATCACGATTATGGAGCGCTCCAGCTTCGAGAAGAACCCGATCGATTTCCTGGAGGCG
AAGGGCTACAAGGAGGTGAAGAAGGACCTGATCATTAAGCTCCCCAAGTACTCACTCTTCGAGCTGGAGA
ACGGCAGGAAGCGGATGCTGGCTTCCGCTGGCGAGCTGCAGAAGGGGAACGAGCTGGCTCTGCCGTCCAA
GTATGTGAACTTCCTCTACCTGGCCTCCCACTACGAGAAGCTCAAGGGCAGCCCCGAGGACAACGAGCAG
AAGCAGCTGTTCGTCGAGCAGCACAAGCATTACCTCGACGAGATCATTGAGCAGATTTCCGAGTTCTCCA
AGCGCGTGATCCTGGCCGACGCGAATCTGGATAAGGTCCTCTCCGCGTACAACAAGCACCGCGACAAGCC
AATCAGGGAGCAGGCTGAGAATATCATTCATCTCTTCACCCTGACGAACCTCGGCGCCCCTGCTGCTTTC
AAGTACTTCGACACAACTATCGATCGCAAGAGGTACACAAGCACTAAGGAGGTCCTGGACGCGACCCTCA
TCCACCAGTCGATTACCGGCCTCTACGAGACGCGCATCGACCTGTCTCAGCTCGGGGGCGACAAGCGGCC
AGCGGCGACGAAGAAGGCGGGGCAGGCGAAGAAGAAGAAGTGAGCTCAGAGCTTTCGTTCGTATCATCGG
TTTCGACAACGTTCGTCAAGTTCAATGCATCAGTTTCATTGCGCACACACCAGAATCCTACTGAGTTTGA
GTATTATGGCATTGGGAAAACTGTTTTTCTTGTACCATTTGTTGTGCTTGTAATTTACTGTGTTTTTTAT
TCGGTTTTCGCTATCGAACTGTGAAATGGAAATGGATGGAGAAGAGTTAATGAATGATATGGTCCTTTTG
TTCATTCTCAAATTAATATTATTTGTTTTTTCTCTTATTTGTTGTGTGTTGAATTTGAAATTATAAGAGA
TATGCAAACATTTTGTTTTGAGTAAAAATGTGTCAAATCGTGGCCTCTAATGACCGAAGTTAATATGAGG
AGTAAAACACTTGTAGTTGTACCATTATGCTTATTCACTAGGCAACAAATATATTTTCAGACCTAGAAAA
GCTGCAAATGTTACTGAATACAAGTATGTCCTCTTGTGTTTTAGACATTTATGAACTTTCCTTTATGTAA
TTTTCCAGAATCCTTGTCAGATTCTAATCATTGCTTTATAATTATAGTTATACTCATGGATTTGTAGTTG
AGTATGAAAATATTTTTTAATGCATTTTATGACTTGCCAATTGATTGACAACGAATTCGAGGCGGTTTGC
GTATTGGCTAGAGCAGCTTGCCAACATGGTGGAGCACGACACTCTCGTCTACTCCAAGAATATCAAAGAT
ACAGTCTCAGAAGACCAAAGGGCTATTGAGACTTTTCAACAAAGGGTAATATCGGGAAACCTCCTCGGAT
TCCATTGCCCAGCTATCTGTCACTTCATCAAAAGGACAGTAGAAAAGGAAGGTGGCACCTACAAATGCCA
TCATTGCGATAAAGGAAAGGCTATCGTTCAAGATGCCTCTGCCGACAGTGGTCCCAAAGATGGACCCCCA
CCCACGAGGAGCATCGTGGAAAAAGAAGACGTTCCAACCACGTCTTCAAAGCAAGTGGATTGATGTGAAC
ATGGTGGAGCACGACACTCTCGTCTACTCCAAGAATATCAAAGATACAGTCTCAGAAGACCAAAGGGCTA
TTGAGACTTTTCAACAAAGGGTAATATCGGGAAACCTCCTCGGATTCCATTGCCCAGCTATCTGTCACTT
CATCAAAAGGACAGTAGAAAAGGAAGGTGGCACCTACAAATGCCATCATTGCGATAAAGGAAAGGCTATC
GTTCAAGATGCCTCTGCCGACAGTGGTCCCAAAGATGGACCCCCACCCACGAGGAGCATCGTGGAAAAAG
AAGACGTTCCAACCACGTCTTCAAAGCAAGTGGATTGATGTGATATCTCCACTGACGTAAGGGATGACGC
ACAATCCCACTATCCTTCGCAAGACCCTTCCTCTATATAAGGAAGTTCATTTCATTTGGAGAGGACCTCG
ACACCATCTTCCACACACTCAAGCCACACTATTGGAGAACACACAGGGACAACACACCATAAGATCCAAG
GGAGGCCACCGCCGCCGCGCCGGTAACCACCCCGCCCCTCTCCTCTTTCTTTCTCCGTTTGATCTTTCTT
TCTTCTTTTTGTGGGTAGAATTTGAATCCCTCAGCATTGTTCATCGGTAGTTTTTCTTTTCATGATTTGT
GACAAATGCAGCCTCGTGCGGAGCTTTTTTGTAGGTAGAAGCTAGATGAGCCCCGAGAGGAGGCCAGCGG
ACATTAGGAGGGCGACTGAGGCGGATATGCCAGCCGTCTGCACCATCGTCAATCACTACATCGAAACCTC
CACGGTGAACTTCAGGACAGAGCCGCAGGAGCCCCAGGAGTGGACTGACGATCTCGTCCGCCTGAGGGAG
CGCTACCCGTGGCTCGTCGCTGAGGTTGACGGCGAGGTGGCTGGGATCGCTTACGCTGGCCCCTGGAAGG
CGCGCAATGCTTACGATTGGACCGCCGAGAGCACGGTTTACGTGTCGCCAAGGCACCAGAGGACCGGCCT
CGGGTCAACACTGTACACTCATCTCCTGAAGTCCCTGGAGGCTCAGGGCTTCAAGAGCGTGGTCGCCGTT
ATTGGCCTGCCAAACGACCCTTCTGTGCGGATGCACGAGGCCCTCGGCTACGCTCCACGCGGGATGCTGA
GGGCTGCTGGCTTCAAGCACGGGAATTGGCATGACGTGGGCTTCTGGCAGCTCGATTTCTCGCTGCCGGT
CCCGCCGAGGCCGGTGCTCCCCGTCACGGAGATCTAGCTCGATCGAGCGGCCATGCTAGAGTCCGCAAAA
ATCACCAGTCTCTCTCTACAAATCTATCTCTCTCTATTTTTCTCCAGAATAATGTGTGAGTAGTTCCCAG
ATAAGGGAATTAGGGTTCTTATAGGGTTTCGCTCATGTGTTGAGCATATAAGAAACCCTTAGTATGTATT
TGTATTTGTAAAATACTTCTATCAATAAAATTTCTAATTCCTAAAACCAAAATCCAGTGACCTACTAGTA
ATTCAGTACATTAAAAACGTCCGCAATGTGTTATTAAGTTGTCTAAGCGTCAATTTGTTTACACCACAAT
ATATCCTGCCACCAGCCAGCCAACAGCTCCCCGACCGGCAGCTCGGCACAAAATCACCACTCGATACAGG
CAGCCCATCAGTCCGGGACGGCGTCAGCGGGAGAGCCGTTGTAAGGCGGCAGACTTTGCTCATGTTACCG
ATGCTATTCGGAAGAACGGCAACTAAGCTGCCGGGTTTGAAACACGGATGATCTCGCGGAGGGTAGCATG
TTGATTGTAACGATGACAGAGCGTTGCTGCCTGTGATCACCGCGGTTTCAAAATCGGCTCCGTCGATACT
ATGTTATACGCCAACTTTGAAAACAACTTTGAAAAAGCTGTTTTCTGGTATTTAAGGTTTTAGAATGCAA
GGAACAGTGAATTGGAGTTCGTCTTGTTATAATTAGCTTCTTGGGGTATCTTTAAATACTGTAGAAAAGA
GGAAGGAAATAATAAATGGCTAAAATGAGAATATCACCGGAATTGAAAAAACTGATCGAAAAATACCGCT
GCGTAAAAGATACGGAAGGAATGTCTCCTGCTAAGGTATATAAGCTGGTGGGAGAAAATGAAAACCTATA
TTTAAAAATGACGGACAGCCGGTATAAAGGGACCACCTATGATGTGGAACGGGAAAAGGACATGATGCTA
TGGCTGGAAGGAAAGCTGCCTGTTCCAAAGGTCCTGCACTTTGAACGGCATGATGGCTGGAGCAATCTGC
TCATGAGTGAGGCCGATGGCGTCCTTTGCTCGGAAGAGTATGAAGATGAACAAAGCCCTGAAAAGATTAT
CGAGCTGTATGCGGAGTGCATCAGGCTCTTTCACTCCATCGACATATCGGATTGTCCCTATACGAATAGC
TTAGACAGCCGCTTAGCCGAATTGGATTACTTACTGAATAACGATCTGGCCGATGTGGATTGCGAAAACT
GGGAAGAAGACACTCCATTTAAAGATCCGCGCGAGCTGTATGATTTTTTAAAGACGGAAAAGCCCGAAGA
GGAACTTGTCTTTTCCCACGGCGACCTGGGAGACAGCAACATCTTTGTGAAAGATGGCAAAGTAAGTGGC
TTTATTGATCTTGGGAGAAGCGGCAGGGCGGACAAGTGGTATGACATTGCCTTCTGCGTCCGGTCGATCA
GGGAGGATATCGGGGAAGAACAGTATGTCGAGCTATTTTTTGACTTACTGGGGATCAAGCCTGATTGGGA
GAAAATAAAATATTATATTTTACTGGATGAATTGTTTTAG
